>Addgene plasmid #76182 | FGFR2 gRNA (BRDN0001148071) | addgene full sequence | sequence record 185342 | Addgene Assembled Sequence
CCCGGGTGCAAAGATGGATAAAGTTTTAAACAGAGAGGAATCTTTGCAGCTAATGGACCTTCTAGGTCTT
GAAAGGAGTGGGAATTGGCTCCGGTGCCCGTCAGTGGGCAGAGCGCACATCGCCCACAGTCCCCGAGAAG
TTGGGGGGAGGGGTCGGCAATTGATCCGGTGCCTAGAGAAGGTGGCGCGGGGTAAACTGGGAAAGTGATG
TCGTGTACTGGCTCCGCCTTTTTCCCGAGGGTGGGGGAGAACCGTATATAAGTGCAGTAGTCGCCGTGAA
CGTTCTTTTTCGCAACGGGTTTGCCGCCAGAACACAGGTAAGTGCCGTGTGTGGTTCCCGCGGGCCTGGC
CTCTTTACGGGTTATGGCCCTTGCGTGCCTTGAATTACTTCCACCTGGCTGCAGTACGTGATTCTTGATC
CCGAGCTTCGGGTTGGAAGTGGGTGGGAGAGTTCGAGGCCTTGCGCTTAAGGAGCCCCTTCGCCTCGTGC
TTGAGTTGAGGCCTGGCCTGGGCGCTGGGGCCGCCGCGTGCGAATCTGGTGGCACCTTCGCGCCTGTCTC
GCTGCTTTCGATAAGTCTCTAGCCATTTAAAATTTTTGATGACCTGCTGCGACGCTTTTTTTCTGGCAAG
ATAGTCTTGTAAATGCGGGCCAAGATCTGCACACTGGTATTTCGGTTTTTGGGGCCGCGGGCGGCGACGG
GGCCCGTGCGTCCCAGCGCACATGTTCGGCGAGGCGGGGCCTGCGAGCGCGGCCACCGAGAATCGGACGG
GGGTAGTCTCAAGCTGGCCGGCCTGCTCTGGTGCCTGGCCTCGCGCCGCCGTGTATCGCCCCGCCCTGGG
CGGCAAGGCTGGCCCGGTCGGCACCAGTTGCGTGAGCGGAAAGATGGCCGCTTCCCGGCCCTGCTGCAGG
GAGCTCAAAATGGAGGACGCGGCGCTCGGGAGAGCGGGCGGGTGAGTCACCCACACAAAGGAAAAGGGCC
TTTCCGTCCTCAGCCGTCGCTTCATGTGACTCCACGGAGTACCGGGCGCCGTCCAGGCACCTCGATTAGT
TCTCGAGCTTTTGGAGTACGTCGTCTTTAGGTTGGGGGGAGGGGTTTTATGCGATGGAGTTTCCCCACAC
TGAGTGGGTGGAGACTGAAGTTAGGCCAGCTTGGCACTTGATGTAATTCTCCTTGGAATTTGCCCTTTTT
GAGTTTGGATCTTGGTTCATTCTCAAGCCTCAGACAGTGGTTCAAAGTTTTTTTCTTCCATTTCAGGTGT
CGTGACGTACGGCCACCATGACCGAGTACAAGCCCACGGTGCGCCTCGCCACCCGCGACGACGTCCCCAG
GGCCGTACGCACCCTCGCCGCCGCGTTCGCCGACTACCCCGCCACGCGCCACACCGTCGATCCGGACCGC
CACATCGAGCGGGTCACCGAGCTGCAAGAACTCTTCCTCACGCGCGTCGGGCTCGACATCGGCAAGGTGT
GGGTCGCGGACGACGGCGCCGCCGTGGCGGTCTGGACCACGCCGGAGAGCGTCGAAGCGGGGGCGGTGTT
CGCCGAGATCGGCCCGCGCATGGCCGAGTTGAGCGGTTCCCGGCTGGCCGCGCAGCAACAGATGGAAGGC
CTCCTGGCGCCGCACCGGCCCAAGGAGCCCGCGTGGTTCCTGGCCACCGTCGGAGTCTCGCCCGACCACC
AGGGCAAGGGTCTGGGCAGCGCCGTCGTGCTCCCCGGAGTGGAGGCGGCCGAGCGCGCCGGGGTGCCCGC
CTTCCTGGAGACCTCCGCGCCCCGCAACCTCCCCTTCTACGAGCGGCTCGGCTTCACCGTCACCGCCGAC
GTCGAGGTGCCCGAAGGACCGCGCACCTGGTGCATGACCCGCAAGCCCGGTGCCTGAACGCGTTAAGTCG
ACAATCAACCTCTGGATTACAAAATTTGTGAAAGATTGACTGGTATTCTTAACTATGTTGCTCCTTTTAC
GCTATGTGGATACGCTGCTTTAATGCCTTTGTATCATGCTATTGCTTCCCGTATGGCTTTCATTTTCTCC
TCCTTGTATAAATCCTGGTTGCTGTCTCTTTATGAGGAGTTGTGGCCCGTTGTCAGGCAACGTGGCGTGG
TGTGCACTGTGTTTGCTGACGCAACCCCCACTGGTTGGGGCATTGCCACCACCTGTCAGCTCCTTTCCGG
GACTTTCGCTTTCCCCCTCCCTATTGCCACGGCGGAACTCATCGCCGCCTGCCTTGCCCGCTGCTGGACA
GGGGCTCGGCTGTTGGGCACTGACAATTCCGTGGTGTTGTCGGGGAAATCATCGTCCTTTCCTTGGCTGC
TCGCCTGTGTTGCCACCTGGATTCTGCGCGGGACGTCCTTCTGCTACGTCCCTTCGGCCCTCAATCCAGC
GGACCTTCCTTCCCGCGGCCTGCTGCCGGCTCTGCGGCCTCTTCCGCGTCTTCGCCTTCGCCCTCAGACG
AGTCGGATCTCCCTTTGGGCCGCCTCCCCGCGTCGACTTTAAGACCAATGACTTACAAGGCAGCTGTAGA
TCTTAGCCACTTTTTAAAAGAAAAGGGGGGACTGGAAGGGCTAATTCACTCCCAACGAAGACAAGATCTG
CTTTTTGCTTGTACTGGGTCTCTCTGGTTAGACCAGATCTGAGCCTGGGAGCTCTCTGGCTAACTAGGGA
ACCCACTGCTTAAGCCTCAATAAAGCTTGCCTTGAGTGCTTCAAGTAGTGTGTGCCCGTCTGTTGTGTGA
CTCTGGTAACTAGAGATCCCTCAGACCCTTTTAGTCAGTGTGGAAAATCTCTAGCAGTACGTATAGTAGT
TCATGTCATCTTATTATTCAGTATTTATAACTTGCAAAGAAATGAATATCAGAGAGTGAGAGGAACTTGT
TTATTGCAGCTTATAATGGTTACAAATAAAGCAATAGCATCACAAATTTCACAAATAAAGCATTTTTTTC
ACTGCATTCTAGTTGTGGTTTGTCCAAACTCATCAATGTATCTTATCATGTCTGGCTCTAGCTATCCCGC
CCCTAACTCCGCCCATCCCGCCCCTAACTCCGCCCAGTTCCGCCCATTCTCCGCCCCATGGCTGACTAAT
TTTTTTTATTTATGCAGAGGCCGAGGCCGCCTCGGCCTCTGAGCTATTCCAGAAGTAGTGAGGAGGCTTT
TTTGGAGGCCTAGGGACGTACCCAATTCGCCCTATAGTGAGTCGTATTACGCGCGCTCACTGGCCGTCGT
TTTACAACGTCGTGACTGGGAAAACCCTGGCGTTACCCAACTTAATCGCCTTGCAGCACATCCCCCTTTC
GCCAGCTGGCGTAATAGCGAAGAGGCCCGCACCGATCGCCCTTCCCAACAGTTGCGCAGCCTGAATGGCG
AATGGG
[124 nt withheld, positions 3367-3490]
C
[91 nt withheld, positions 3492-3582]
A
[49 nt withheld, positions 3584-3632]
CCTTTGACGTTGGAGTCCACGTTCTTT
[37 nt withheld, positions 3660-3696]
ACCCTATCTCGGTCTATTCTTTTGATTTATAAGGGATTTTGCCGATTTCGGCCTATTGGTTAAAAAATGA
GCTGATTTAACAAAAATTTAACGCGAATTTTAACAAAATATTAACGCTTACAATTTAGGTGGCACTTTTC
GGGGAAATGTGCGCGGAACCCCTATTTGTTTATTTTTCTAAATACATTCAAATATGTATCCGCTCATGAG
ACAATAACCCTGATAAATGCTTCAATAATATTGAAAAAGGAAGAGTATGAGTATTCAACATTTCCGTGTC
GCCCTTATTCCCTTTTTTGCGGCATTTTGCCTTCCTGTTTTTGCTCACCCAGAAACGCTGGTGAAAGTAA
AAGATGCTGAAGATCAGTTGGGTGCACGAGTGGGTTACATCGAACTGGATCTCAACAGCGGTAAGATCCT
TGAGAGTTTTCGCCCCGAAGAACGTTTTCCAATGATGAGCACTTTTAAAGTTCTGCTATGTGGCGCGGTA
TTATCCCGTATTGACGCCGGGCAAGAGCAACTCGGTCGCCGCATACACTATTCTCAGAATGACTTGGTTG
AGTACTCACCAGTCACAGAAAAGCATCTTACGGATGGCATGACAGTAAGAGAATTATGCAGTGCTGCCAT
AACCATGAGTGATAACACTGCGGCCAACTTACTTCTGACAACGATCGGAGGACCGAAGGAGCTAACCGCT
TTTTTGCACAACATGGGGGATCATGTAACTCGCCTTGATCGTTGGGAACCGGAGCTGAATGAAGCCATAC
CAAACGACGAGCGTGACACCACGATGCCTGTAGCAATGGCAACAACGTTGCGCAAACTATTAACTGGCGA
ACTACTTACTCTAGCTTCCCGGCAACAATTAATAGACTGGATGGAGGCGGATAAAGTTGCAGGACCACTT
CTGCGCTCGGCCCTTCCGGCTGGCTGGTTTATTGCTGATAAATCTGGAGCCGGTGAGCGTGGGTCTCGCG
GTATCATTGCAGCACTGGGGCCAGATGGTAAGCCCTCCCGTATCGTAGTTATCTACACGACGGGGAGTCA
GGCAACTATGGATGAACGAAATAGACAGATCGCTGAGATAGGTGCCTCACTGATTAAGCATTGGTAACTG
TCAGACCAAGTTTACTCATATATACTTTAGATTGATTTAAAACTTCATTTTTAATTTAAAAGGATCTAGG
TGAAGATCCTTTTTGATAATCTCATGACCAAAATCCCTTAACGTGAGTTTTCGTTCCACTGAGCGTCAGA
CCCCGTAGAAAAGATCAAAGGATCTTCTTGAGATCCTTTTTTTCTGCGCGTAATCTGCTGCTTGCAAACA
AAAAAACCACCGCTACCAGCGGTGGTTTGTTTGCCGGATCAAGAGCTACCAACTCTTTTTCCGAAGGTAA
CTGGCTTCAGCAGAGCGCAGATACCAAATACTGTTCTTCTAGTGTAGCCGTAGTTAGGCCACCACTTCAA
GAACTCTGTAGCACCGCCTACATACCTCGCTCTGCTAATCCTGTTACCAGTGGCTGCTGCCAGTGGCGAT
AAGTCGTGTCTTACCGGGTTGGACTCAAGACGATAGTTACCGGATAAGGCGCAGCGGTCGGGCTGAACGG
GGGGTTCGTGCACACAGCCCAGCTTGGAGCGAACGACCTACACCGAACTGAGATACCTACAGCGTGAGCT
ATGAGAAAGCGCCACGCTTCCCGAAGGGAGAAAGGCGGACAGGTATCCGGTAAGCGGCAGGGTCGGAACA
GGAGAGCGCACGAGGGAGCTTCCAGGGGGAAACGCCTGGTATCTTTATAGTCCTGTCGGGTTTCGCCACC
TCTGACTTGAGCGTCGATTTTTGTGATGCTCGTCAGGGGGGCGGAGCCTATGGAAAAACGCCAGCAACGC
GGCCTTTTTACGGTTCCTGGCCTTTTGCTGGCCTTTTGCTCACATGTTCTTTCCTGCGTTATCCCCTGAT
TCTGTGGATAACCGTATTACCGCCTTTGAGTGAGCTGATACCGCTCGCCGCAGCCGAACGACCGAGCGCA
GCGAGTCAGTGAGCGAGGAAGCGGAAGAGCGCCCAATACGCAAACCGCCTCTCCCCGCGCGTTGGCCGAT
TCATTAATGCAGCTGGCACGACAGGTTTCCCGACTGGAAAGCGGGCAGTGAGCGCAACGCAATTAATGTG
AGTTAGCTCACTCATTAGGCACCCCAGGCTTTACACTTTATGCTTCCGGCTCGTATGTTGTGTGGAATTG
TGAGCGGATAACAATTTCACACAGGAAACAGCTATGACCATGATTACGCCAAGCGCGCAATTAACCCTCA
CTAAAGGGAACAAAAGCTGGAGCTGCAAGCTTAATGTAGTCTTATGCAATACTCTTGTAGTCTTGCAACA
TGGTAACGATGAGTTAGCAACATGCCTTACAAGGAGAGAAAAAGCACCGTGCATGCCGATTGGTGGAAGT
AAGGTGGTACGATCGTGCCTTATTAGGAAGGCAACAGACGGGTCTGACATGGATTGGACGAACCACTGAA
TTGCCGCATTGCAGAGATATTGTATTTAAGTGCCTAGCTCGATACATAAACGGGTCTCTCTGGTTAGACC
AGATCTGAGCCTGGGAGCTCTCTGGCTAACTAGGGAACCCACTGCTTAAGCCTCAATAAAGCTTGCCTTG
AGTGCTTCAAGTAGTGTGTGCCCGTCTGTTGTGTGACTCTGGTAACTAGAGATCCCTCAGACCCTTTTAG
TCAGTGTGGAAAATCTCTAGCAGTGGCGCCCGAACAGGGACTTGAAAGCGAAAGGGAAACCAGAGGAGCT
CTCTCGACGCAGGACTCGGCTTGCTGAAGCGCGCACGGCAAGAGGCGAGGGGCGGCGACTGGTGAGTACG
CCAAAAATTTTGACTAGCGGAGGCTAGAAGGAGAGAGATGGGTGCGAGAGCGTCAGTATTAAGCGGGGGA
GAATTAGATCGCGATGGGAAAAAATTCGGTTAAGGCCAGGGGGAAAGAAAAAATATAAATTAAAACATAT
AGTATGGGCAAGCAGGGAGCTAGAACGATTCGCAGTTAATCCTGGCCTGTTAGAAACATCAGAAGGCTGT
AGACAAATACTGGGACAGCTACAACCATCCCTTCAGACAGGATCAGAAGAACTTAGATCATTATATAATA
CAGTAGCAACCCTCTATTGTGTGCATCAAAGGATAGAGATAAAAGACACCAAGGAAGCTTTAGACAAGAT
AGAGGAAGAGCAAAACAAAAGTAAGACCACCGCACAGCAAGCGGCCGCTGATCTTCAGACCTGGAGGAGG
AGATATGAGGGACAATTGGAGAAGTGAATTATATAAATATAAAGTAGTAAAAATTGAACCATTAGGAGTA
GCACCCACCAAGGCAAAGAGAAGAGTGGTGCAGAGAGAAAAAAGAGCAGTGGGAATAGGAGCTTTGTTCC
TTGGGTTCTTGGGAGCAGCAGGAAGCACTATGGGCGCAGCGTCAATGACGCTGACGGTACAGGCCAGACA
ATTATTGTCTGGTATAGTGCAGCAGCAGAACAATTTGCTGAGGGCTATTGAGGCGCAACAGCATCTGTTG
CAACTCACAGTCTGGGGCATCAAGCAGCTCCAGGCAAGAATCCTGGCTGTGGAAAGATACCTAAAGGATC
AACAGCTCCTGGGGATTTGGGGTTGCTCTGGAAAACTCATTTGCACCACTGCTGTGCCTTGGAATGCTAG
TTGGAGTAATAAATCTCTGGAACAGATTTGGAATCACACGACCTGGATGGAGTGGGACAGAGAAATTAAC
AATTACACAAGCTTAATACACTCCTTAATTGAAGAATCGCAAAACCAGCAAGAAAAGAATGAACAAGAAT
TATTGGAATTAGATAAATGGGCAAGTTTGTGGAATTGGTTTAACATAACAAATTGGCTGTGGTATATAAA
ATTATTCATAATGATAGTAGGAGGCTTGGTAGGTTTAAGAATAGTTTTTGCTGTACTTTCTATAGTGAAT
AGAGTTAGGCAGGGATATTCACCATTATCGTTTCAGACCCACCTCCCAACCCCGAGGGGACCCAGAGAGG
GCCTATTTCCCATGATTCCTTCATATTTGCATATACGATACAAGGCTGTTAGAGAGATAATTAGAATTAA
TTTGACTGTAAACACAAAGATATTAGTACAAAATACGTGACGTAGAAAGTAATAATTTCTTGGGTAGTTT
GCAGTTTTAAAATTATGTTTTAAAATGGACTATCATATGCTTACCGTAACTTGAAAGTATTTCGATTTCT
TGGCTTTATATATCTTGTGGAAAGGACGAAACACCGGCCGGCAAATGCCTCCACAGGTTTTAGAGCTAGA
AATAGCAAGTTAAAATAAGGCTAGTCCGTTATCAACTTGAAAAAGTGGCACCGAGTCGGTGCTTTTTTAA
GCTTGGCGTAACTAGATCTTGAGACAAATGGCAGTATTCATCCACAATTTTAAAAGAAAAGGGGGGATTG
GGGGGTACAGTGCAGGGGAAAGAATAGTAGACATAATAGCAACAGACATACAAACTAAAGAATTACAAAA
ACAAATTACAAAAATTCAAAATTTTCGGGTTTATTACAGGGACAGCAGAGATCCACTTTGGCGCCGGCTC
GAGGGGG
Features (pLannotate 1.2.2; 29 found; start..end, strand, type, name):
     14..80      +  CDS            small t antigen (fragment): SV40 (simian virus 40) small t antigen
    106..317     +  promoter       EF-1α core promoter: core promoter for human elongation factor EF-1α
    318..1256    +  intron         EF-1α intron A: intron upstream of the start codon of human EF-1α
   1278..1877    +  CDS            PuroR (fragment): puromycin N-acetyltransferase; pac from Streptomyces; confers resistance to puromycin
   1893..2481    +  misc_feature   WPRE: woodchuck hepatitis virus posttranscriptional regulatory element
   2532..2551    +  misc_feature   cPPT/CTS (fragment): central polypurine tract and central termination sequence of HIV-1
   2553..2786    +  LTR            3' LTR (ΔU3): self-inactivating 3' long terminal repeat (LTR) from HIV-1
   2864..2985    +  polyA_signal   SV40 poly(A) signal: SV40 polyadenylation signal
   3025..3160    +  rep_origin     SV40 ori: SV40 origin of replication
   3181..3199    -  promoter       T7 promoter: promoter for bacteriophage T7 RNA polymerase
   3207..3362    +  CDS            lacZα (fragment): LacZα fragment of β-galactosidase; lacZ fragment
   3367..3795    +  rep_origin     f1 ori (sequence partly withheld): f1 bacteriophage origin of replication; arrow indicates direction of (+) strand synthesis
   3848..3952    +  promoter       AmpR promoter: bla
   3953..4813    +  CDS            AmpR: β-lactamase; bla; confers resistance to ampicillin, carbenicillin, and related antibiotics
   4984..5572    +  rep_origin     ori: high-copy-number ColE1/pMB1/pBR322/pUC origin of replication
   5755..5847    +  CDS            lacI (fragment): lac repressor; lacI; The lac repressor binds to the lac operator to inhibit transcription in E. coli. This inhibition can be relieved by adding lactose or isopropyl-β-D-thiogalactopyranoside (IPTG).
   5860..5881    +  protein_bind   CAP binding site: CAP binding activates transcription in the presence of cAMP. E. coli catabolite activator protein
   5896..5926    +  promoter       lac promoter: promoter for the E. coli lac operon
   5934..5950    +  protein_bind   lac operator: The lac repressor binds to the lac operator to inhibit transcription in E. coli. This inhibition can be relieved by adding lactose or isopropyl-β-D-thiogalactopyranoside (IPTG). lac repressor encoded by lacI
   5995..6013    +  promoter       T3 promoter: promoter for bacteriophage T3 RNA polymerase
   6041..6267    +  promoter       RSV promoter: Rous sarcoma virus enhancer/promoter
   6268..6448    +  LTR            5' LTR (truncated): truncated 5' long terminal repeat (LTR) from HIV-1
   6495..6620    +  misc_feature   HIV-1 Ψ: packaging signal of human immunodeficiency virus type 1
   6604..6967    +  CDS            HIV-1 gag (fragment): gag protein from human immunodeficiency virus 1; gag
   7113..7346    +  misc_feature   RRE: The Rev response element (RRE) of HIV-1 allows for Rev-dependent mRNA export from the nucleus to the cytoplasm.
   7723..7749    +  CDS            Rev (fragment): human immunodeficiency virus 1 (HIV-1) Rev protein; rev; enhances nuclear export of unspliced and incompletely spliced viral mRNAs
   7753..7993    +  promoter       U6 promoter: RNA polymerase III promoter for human U6 snRNA
   8023..8098    +  misc_RNA       gRNA scaffold: guide RNA scaffold for the Streptococcus pyogenes CRISPR/Cas9 system
   8154..8271    +  misc_feature   cPPT/CTS: central polypurine tract and central termination sequence of HIV-1
