[The description below was written by a language model from this plasmid's Addgene catalogue record and pLannotate feature annotations shown in this document.]
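Description:
FGFR2 gRNA (BRDN0001148071) is a third-generation lentiviral guide RNA plasmid built on the lentiGuide-Puro backbone. It delivers a single Streptococcus pyogenes Cas9 guide directed against human FGFR2, the fibroblast growth factor receptor 2 kinase gene. The depositor notes that the guide was designed against multiple FGFR2 RefSeq transcript variants and that the plasmid is part of a human kinome gRNA collection. In bacteria it is maintained at high copy through a ColE1/pUC-type origin and selected with ampicillin via the β-lactamase gene. An f1 origin, an SV40 origin and leftover lac, T7 and T3 cloning-vector elements are also annotated in the backbone.

The viral transfer cassette begins with an RSV promoter fused to a truncated HIV-1 5' LTR, which makes genomic RNA production Tat-independent. This is followed by the Ψ packaging signal with a partial gag sequence and the Rev response element for Rev-dependent nuclear export. Downstream, the human U6 RNA polymerase III promoter drives the FGFR2-specific spacer joined to the gRNA scaffold. A cPPT/CTS element, which aids nuclear import of the reverse-transcribed genome, sits after the guide cassette. The EF-1α core promoter with its intron A then expresses puromycin N-acetyltransferase so that transduced mammalian cells can be selected. A WPRE enhances transcript expression, and the cassette ends in a self-inactivating ΔU3 3' LTR followed by an SV40 polyadenylation signal.

The plasmid carries no Cas9. It is meant to be packaged into lentivirus and used alongside a separate Cas9 vector or in cells that already express Cas9, typically for CRISPR editing of FGFR2.
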