Addgene plasmid #76182: FGFR2 gRNA (BRDN0001148071)
Purpose: 3rd generation lentiviral gRNA plasmid targeting human FGFR2
Depositing lab: John Doench & David Root. Depositing organization: Broad Institute. Publication: Optimized sgRNA design to maximize activity and minimize off-target effects of CRISPR-Cas9. Doench JG, Fusi N, Sullender M, Hegde M, Vaimberg EW, Donovan KF, Smith I, Tothova Z, Wilen C, Orchard R, Virgin HW, Listgarten J, Root DE. Nat Biotechnol. 2016 Jan 18. doi: 10.1038/nbt.3437. PubMed 26780180.
Backbone
  Vector backbone: lentiGuide-Puro
  Backbone manufacturer: Zhang Lab (Addgene plasmid # 52963)
  Vector type: Mammalian Expression, Lentiviral, CRISPR
  Selectable markers: Puromycin
Growth in bacteria
  Bacterial resistance: Ampicillin, 100 μg/mL
  Growth temperature: 37°C
  Growth strain: DH5alpha
  Copy number: High Copy
Gene/Insert
  Gene/Insert name: FGFR2 (alt names: FGFR2; NM_000141.4)
  gRNA/shRNA sequence: GCCGGCAAATGCCTCCACAG
  Species: H. sapiens (human)
  Entrez Gene: FGFR2 (a.k.a. BBDS, BEK, BFR-1, CD332, CEK3, CFD1, ECT1, JWS, K-SAM, KGFR, TK14, TK25)
  Promoter: hU6
  Cloning method: Unknown
  Sequencing primers: 5′ U6-F; 3′ pS2-R
Terms and licenses: Academic/Nonprofit Terms; Industry Terms: Not Available to Industry
Depositor comments: The gRNA was designed to target the following Genbank reference sequence(s): NM_000141.4,NM_001144913.1,NM_001144915.1,NM_001144916.1,NM_001144917.1,NM_001144918.1,NM_001144919.1,NM_022970.3,NM_023029.2. Note that this plasmid does NOT contain Cas9. It should be used in conjunction with lentiCas9-Blast (Addgene #52962) or otherwise with cell lines already expressing Cas9. Browse the full kinome gRNA library at http://www.addgene.org/pooled-library/broadgpp-human-kinome/ or visit http://www.broadinstitute.org/rnai/public/ for detailed protocols and information.
How to cite: FGFR2 gRNA (BRDN0001148071) was a gift from John Doench & David Root (Addgene plasmid # 76182 ; http://n2t.net/addgene:76182 ; RRID:Addgene_76182)
