>Addgene plasmid #76182 | FGFR2 gRNA (BRDN0001148071) | depositor partial sequence | sequence record 143642 | Target Sequence
GCCGGCAAATGCCTCCACAG
