>Addgene plasmid #76182 | FGFR2 gRNA (BRDN0001148071) | addgene partial sequence | sequence record 185341 | hU6-F
GAAAGTAATAATTTCTTGGGTAGTTTGCAGTTTTAAAATTATGTTTTAAAATGGACTATCATATGCTTAC
CGTAACTTGAAAGTATTTCGATTTCTTGGCTTTATATATCTTGTGGAAAGGACGAAACACCGGCCGGCAA
ATGCCTCCACAGGTTTTAGAGCTAGAAATAGCAAGTTAAAATAAGGCTAGTCCGTTATCAACTTGAAAAA
GTGGCACCGAGTCGGTGCTTTTTTAAGCTTGGCGTAACTAGATCTTGAGACAAATGGCAGTATTCATCCA
CAATTTTAAAAGAAAAGGGGGGATTGGGGGGTACAGTGCAGGGGAAAGAATAGTAGACATAATAGCAACA
GACATACAAACTAAAGAATTACAAAAACAAATTACAAAAATTCAAAATTTTCGGGTTTATTACAGGGACA
GCAGAGATCCACTTTGGCGCCGGCTCGAGGGGGCCCGGGTGCAAAGATGGATAAAGTTTTAAACAGAGAG
GAATCTTTGCAGCTAATGGACCTTCTAGGTCTTGAAAGGAGTGGGAATTGGCTCCGGTGCCCGTCAGTGG
GCAGAGCGCA
